>Addgene plasmid #192751 | pTwist-ENTR-ENST00000429621.1 | addgene full sequence | sequence record 377804 | Addgene NGS Result
TTTCCTGAGGCCTCCTCCGGAGTGGAGCAGATGCTGCCATGCTTCCTGTGCAGCCTGTGGAACGGGTCTC
ATTCTGTCTCCCAGGCTGGAGTGCAATGGCACAATCATGGCTCACTGCAGCTTCAACCTCCTGGGCTCAA
GCAATCCTCCCACCTCAGCCTCCAGAGCAACTGGGACTACAGGGACTTTAAGAAGCTGCTGAAGAACCCA
AGAGGAAGGTGGGAGCTGTTGATGGTGTGGAATTAGAGGCCTGATGGAGTGGAGAGCTTTCCTCCTCATC
ACCTGGGTCAGGACCATGGAGCTCCTTGAGCCTTGAGATTCCAGGCCCAGGAGCACATCATCATTGTGCT
TCTTGGGGCCCAGGCGCATCTCCTAAGAACTTGTTCTTAGACATGTTGTGCTCAAACTTGTGGCATCATA
GCAGTAATAGTTTACAATATACCTACAGTTTCCTGGGCAGATCATCGTGTGCAGACCGGCTGCAGAGAGA
AGGGAACTGTTTCACTTTCATCTTCCTGGGCCATTTCCAGATATGAATTGCAGAGACATATTTCAATATA
TCCTCACCCAAATATGCTTTAGAAGTACATTTCTTTTAATGTAATAAGATTTATGTCCTTTGTGTTTGTT
TAGAGGGTAAATCTGGATTTGTATTTTTAGAAGTTACTTTCACCAAAGAAATTCGAAAGAAATAGTGTTT
CAGAAAAATCAAAACAAGCCATAGAAATCTAATATGTTTCAGATACTATATTGGGCTGCATGAAGACTAA
ATCCATAATATGTATGAATAATGTATTCTAAAGTAAATATCATATTTTGTCAAATTAGACCCAGCTTTCT
TGTACAAAGTTGGCATTATAAGAAAGCATTGCTTATCAATTTGTTGCAACGAACAGGTCACTATCAGTCA
AAATAAAATCATTATTTGAGGCTAGGTGGAGGCTCAGTGATGATAAGTCTGCGATGGTGGATGCATGTGT
CATGGTCATAGCTGTTTCCTGTGTGAAATTGTTATCCGCTCAGAGGGCACAATCCTATTCCGCGCTATCC
GACAATCTCCAAGACATTAGGTGGAGTTCAGTTCGGCGTATGGCATATGTCGCTGGAAAGAACATGTGAG
CAAAAGGCCAGCAAAAGGCCAGGAACCGTAAAAAGGCCGCGTTGCTGGCGTTTTTCCATAGGCTCCGCCC
CCCTGACGAGCATCACAAAAATCGACGCTCAAGTCAGAGGTGGCGAAACCCGACAGGACTATAAAGATAC
CAGGCGTTTCCCCCTGGAAGCTCCCTCGTGCGCTCTCCTGTTCCGACCCTGCCGCTTACCGGATACCTGT
CCGCCTTTCTCCCTTCGGGAAGCGTGGCGCTTTCTCATAGCTCACGCTGTAGGTATCTCAGTTCGGTGTA
GGTCGTTCGCTCCAAGCTGGGCTGTGTGCACGAACCCCCCGTTCAGCCCGACCGCTGCGCCTTATCCGGT
AACTATCGTCTTGAGTCCAACCCGGTAAGACACGACTTATCGCCACTGGCAGCAGCCACTGGTAACAGGA
TTAGCAGAGCGAGGTATGTAGGCGGTGCTACAGAGTTCTTGAAGTGGTGGCCTAACTACGGCTACACTAG
AAGAACAGTATTTGGTATCTGCGCTCTGCTGAAGCCAGTTACCTTCGGAAAAAGAGTTGGTAGCTCTTGA
TCCGGCAAACAAACCACCGCTGGTAGCGGTGGTTTTTTTGTTTGCAAGCAGCAGATTACGCGCAGAAAAA
AAGGATCTCAAGAAGATCCTTTGATCTTTTCTACGGGGTCTGACGCTCTATTCAACAAAGCCGCCGTCCC
GTCAAGTCAGCGTAAATGGGTAGGGGGCTTCAAATCGTCCGCTCTGCCAGTGTTACAACCAATTAACAAA
TTCTGATTAGAAAAACTCATCGAGCATCAAATGAAACTGCAATTTATTCATATCAGGATTATCAATACCA
TATTTTTGAAAAAGCCGTTTCTGTAATGAAGGAGAAAACTCACCGAGGCAGTTCCATAGGATGGCAAGAT
CCTGGTATCGGTCTGCGATTCCGACTCGTCCAACATCAATACAACCTATTAATTTCCCCTCGTCAAAAAT
AAGGTTATCAAGTGAGAAATCACCATGAGTGACGACTGAATCCGGTGAGAATGGCAAAAGCTTATGCATT
TCTTTCCAGACTTGTTCAACAGGCCAGCCATTACGCTCGTCATCAAAATCACTCGCATCAACCAAACCGT
TATTCATTCGTGATTGCGCCTGAGCGAGACGAAATACGCGATCGCTGTTAAAAGGACAATTACAAACAGG
AATCGAATGCAACCGGCGCAGGAACACTGCCAGCGCATCAACAATATTTTCACCTGAATCAGGATATTCT
TCTAATACCTGGAATGCTGTTTTCCCGGGGATCGCAGTGGTGAGTAACCATGCATCATCAGGAGTACGGA
TAAAATGCTTGATGGTCGGAAGAGGCATAAATTCCGTCAGCCAGTTTAGTCTGACCATCTCATCTGTAAC
ATCATTGGCAACGCTACCTTTGCCATGTTTCAGAAACAACTCTGGCGCATCGGGCTTCCCATACAATCGA
TAGATTGTCGCACCTGATTGCCCGACATTATCGCGAGCCCATTTATACCCATATAAATCAGCATCCATGT
TGGAATTTAATCGCGGCCTCGAGCAAGACGTTTCCCGTTGAATATGGCTCATAACACCCCTTGTATTACT
GTTTATGTAAGCAGACAGTTTTATTGTTCATGATGATATATTTTTATCTTGTGCAATGTAACATCAGAGA
TTTTGAGACACAACGTGGCTTTCCCCCGCCGCTCTAGAACTAGTGGATCCAAATAAAACGAAAGGCTCAG
TCGAAAGACTGGGCCTTTCGTTTTATCTGTTGTTTGTCGCATTATACGAGACGTCCAGGTTGGGATACCT
GAAACAAAACCCATCGTACGGCCAAGGAAGTCTCCAATAACTGTGATCCACCACAAGCGCCAGGGTTTTC
CCAGTCACGACGTTGTAAAACGACGGCCAGTCATGCATAATCCGCACGCATCTGGAATAAGGAAGTGCCA
TTCCGCCTGACCTCAAATAATGATTTTATTTTGACTGATAGTGACCTGTTCGTTGCAACAGATTGATGAG
CAATGCTTTTTTATAATGCCAACTTTGTACAAAAAAGCAGGCTGCACC
Features (pLannotate 1.2.2; 8 found; start..end, strand, type, name):
     38..184     +  CDS            PPP5D1 (fragment): PP5D1_HUMAN - Experimental evidence at transcript level: Swiss-Prot protein existence level 2. From Homo sapiens (Human).
    829..928     -  protein_bind   attL2: mutant version of attL; recombination site for the Gateway® LR reaction LR Clonase™
   1173..1761    -  rep_origin     ori: high-copy-number ColE1/pMB1/pBR322/pUC origin of replication
   1897..2712    -  CDS            KanR: aminoglycoside phosphotransferase; aph(3')-Ia; confers resistance to kanamycin in bacteria or G418 (Geneticin®) in eukaryotes
   2828..2850    +  misc_feature   MCS (fragment): pBluescript multiple cloning site
   2850..2896    +  terminator     rrnB T1 terminator: transcription terminator T1 from the E. coli rrnB gene
   2998..3041    -  CDS            lacZα (fragment): LacZα fragment of β-galactosidase; lacZ fragment
   3094..3193    +  protein_bind   attL1: mutant version of attL; recombination site for the Gateway® LR reaction LR Clonase™
