[The description below was written by a language model from this plasmid's Addgene catalogue record and pLannotate feature annotations shown in this document.]
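Description:
pTwist-ENTR-ENST00000429621.1 is a Gateway entry clone built on the Twist Bioscience pTwist ENTR Kozak backbone and carrying a synthesized copy of the human long intergenic non-coding RNA LINC00114 (also known as C21orf24 or NCRNA00114), specifically the LINC00114-202 transcript isoform named in the plasmid title. The full sequenced plasmid is about 3.2 kb, with a recorded insert of 827 bp. It is maintained in E. coli as a high-copy plasmid through a ColE1/pUC-type origin of replication and is selected with kanamycin via an aminoglycoside phosphotransferase (KanR) gene.

The insert sits between attL1 and attL2 recombination sites; on the circular map attL1 lies at the end of the numbered sequence and attL2 follows the insert, so the two sites flank the region spanning the origin of numbering. These sites allow the lncRNA sequence to be moved directionally by an LR Clonase reaction into any attR-containing destination vector. The entry vector has no promoter driving the insert, so expression depends entirely on the destination vector chosen. An rrnB T1 terminator upstream of attL1 helps insulate the cassette from read-through transcription in bacteria, and small multiple-cloning-site and lacZα fragments are backbone remnants. The automated annotation also flags a short "PPP5D1 fragment" coding feature inside the insert; since the insert is recorded as a non-coding RNA, this is most likely a sequence-similarity hit rather than an intended open reading frame. The construct serves as a shuttle source of LINC00114-202 for building expression vectors to study this lncRNA, though the record does not specify particular downstream applications.
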