Addgene plasmid #192751: pTwist-ENTR-ENST00000429621.1
Purpose: Gateway entry vector encoding human LINC00114-202
Depositing lab: Summer Thyme. Depositing organization: University of Alabama at Birmingham.
Backbone
  Vector backbone: pTwist ENTR Kozak
  Backbone manufacturer: Twist Bioscience
  Vector type: Gateway Entry Vector
Growth in bacteria
  Bacterial resistance: Kanamycin, 50 μg/mL
  Growth temperature: 37°C
  Growth strain: DH5alpha
  Copy number: High Copy
Gene/Insert
  Gene/Insert name: LINC00114
  Species: H. sapiens (human)
  Insert size (bp): 827
  Entrez Gene: LINC00114 (a.k.a. C21orf24, NCRNA00114)
  Promoter: None
  Cloning method: Gateway Cloning
Resource information
  A portion of this plasmid was derived from a plasmid made by: Synthesized by Twist Bioscience
Terms and licenses: Academic/Nonprofit Terms; Industry Terms: Not Available to Industry
How to cite: pTwist-ENTR-ENST00000429621.1 was a gift from Summer Thyme (Addgene plasmid # 192751 ; http://n2t.net/addgene:192751 ; RRID:Addgene_192751)
